Addgene plasmid #71930: pAC1430-pX-sgRNA-15xPBSc
Purpose: (Empty Backbone) Cloning vector for expression of sgRNA-15xPBSc
Depositing lab: Albert Cheng. Depositing organization: Jackson Laboratory. Publication: Casilio: a versatile CRISPR-Cas9-Pumilio hybrid for gene regulation and genomic labeling. Cheng AW, Jillette N, Lee P, Plaskon D, Fujiwara Y, Wang W, Taghbalout A, Wang H. Cell Res. 2016 Feb;26(2):254-7. doi: 10.1038/cr.2016.3. Epub 2016 Jan 15. PubMed 26768771.
Backbone
  Vector backbone: pX330; pUC ori vector
  Vector type: Mammalian Expression, CRISPR
  Promoter: U6
Growth in bacteria
  Bacterial resistance: Ampicillin, 100 μg/mL
  Growth temperature: 37°C
  Growth strain: DH5alpha
  Copy number: Unknown
Gene/Insert
  Cloning method: Unknown
  Sequencing primers: 5′ gagggcctatttcccatgattcc; 3′ gccatttgtctgcagaattggc
Terms and licenses: Academic/Nonprofit Terms; Industry Terms: Not Available to Industry
Depositor comments: Please visit http://casil.io for more information, updates, and protocols.
How to cite: pAC1430-pX-sgRNA-15xPBSc was a gift from Albert Cheng (Addgene plasmid # 71930)
