[The description below was written by a language model from this plasmid's Addgene catalogue record and pLannotate feature annotations shown in this document.]
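Description:
pAC1430-pX-sgRNA-15xPBSc is a small (about 3.4 kb) empty cloning vector derived from the pX330 CRISPR backbone, built for mammalian expression of a Streptococcus pyogenes Cas9 single guide RNA that carries an appended array of Pumilio binding sites. It is one component of the Casilio system, a CRISPR-Cas9–Pumilio hybrid platform for gene regulation and genomic labelling. In that system, effector or fluorescent proteins fused to a programmable Pumilio/PUF RNA-binding domain are recruited to a Cas9-targeted locus through short recognition motifs added to the sgRNA. As the name indicates, this version carries fifteen copies of the "PBSc" site variant. The record lists no guide sequence, so the user supplies a spacer of choice, but the cloning method and cloning site are not stated.

The feature table shows a human U6 RNA polymerase III promoter followed by sequence recognised as fragments of the S. pyogenes tracrRNA and gRNA scaffold. An unannotated stretch lies between the two scaffold fragments and is a plausible location for the PBSc repeat array, although the annotation does not label it. No Cas9 coding sequence is annotated, and the plasmid's size leaves no room for one, so Cas9 (or dCas9) and the PUF-fusion effector must come from separate constructs.

Downstream of the guide cassette is a single AAV2 inverted terminal repeat. With only one ITR, it is most likely a remnant of the parental backbone rather than part of a packageable AAV genome. Propagation in E. coli relies on a high-copy pUC-type ColE1 origin and ampicillin selection through the β-lactamase gene and its own promoter. An M13/f1-type phage origin is also present, along with short bom and rop fragments that appear to be backbone remnants.
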