Features (pLannotate 1.2.2; 11 found; start..end, strand, type, name):
      9..249     +  promoter       U6 promoter: RNA polymerase III promoter for human U6 snRNA
    294..361     +  misc_RNA       tracrRNA (fragment): trans-activating CRISPR RNA for the Streptococcus pyogenes CRISPR/Cas9 system
    555..597     +  misc_RNA       gRNA scaffold (fragment): guide RNA scaffold for the Streptococcus pyogenes CRISPR/Cas9 system
    645..785     +  repeat_region  AAV2 ITR: inverted terminal repeat of adeno-associated virus serotype 2 inverted
    790..841     -  misc_feature   bom (fragment): basis of mobility region from pBR322
    860..1240    +  rep_origin     M13 ori (sequence partly withheld): M13 bacteriophage origin of replication; arrow indicates direction of (+) strand synthesis
   1316..1365    -  misc_feature   bom (fragment): basis of mobility region from pBR322
   1467..1502    -  CDS            rop (fragment): Rop protein, which maintains plasmids at low copy number; rop
   1597..1701    +  promoter       AmpR promoter: bla
   1702..2562    +  CDS            AmpR: β-lactamase; bla; confers resistance to ampicillin, carbenicillin, and related antibiotics
   2733..3321    +  rep_origin     ori: high-copy-number ColE1/pMB1/pBR322/pUC origin of replication
>Addgene plasmid #71930 | pAC1430-pX-sgRNA-15xPBSc | depositor full sequence | sequence record 134359 | pAC1430-pX-sgRNA-15xPBSc sequence 3382 bps
GGCGCGCCGAGGGCCTATTTCCCATGATTCCTTCATATTTGCATATACGATACAAGGCTGTTAGAGAGAT
AATTGGAATTAATTTGACTGTAAACACAAAGATATTAGTACAAAATACGTGACGTAGAAAGTAATAATTT
CTTGGGTAGTTTGCAGTTTTAAAATTATGTTTTAAAATGGACTATCATATGCTTACCGTAACTTGAAAGT
ATTTCGATTTCTTGGCTTTATATATCTTGTGGAAAGGACGAAACACCGGGTCTTCGAGAAGACCTGTTTA
AGAGCTATGCTGGAAACAGCATAGCAAGTTTAAATAAGGCTAGTCCGTTATCAACTTGAAAAAGTGGCAC
CGAGTCGGTGCCAATTGGGTCTCCAGATTTGATGTAGCCTTGATGTAGCCTTGATGTAGCCTTGATGTAG
CCTTGATGTAAGATTTGATGTAGCCTTGATGTAGCCTTGATGTAGCCTTGATGTAGCCTTGATGTAAGAT
TTGATGTAGCCTTGATGTAGCCTTGATGTAGCCTTGATGTAGCCTTGATGTAAGATCTTTTTTTGTTTTA
GAGCTAGAAATAGCAAGTTAAAATAAGGCTAGTCCGTAGCGCGTGCGCCAATTCTGCAGACAAATGGCGG
CGCGCCGCGGCCGCAGGAACCCCTAGTGATGGAGTTGGCCACTCCCTCTCTGCGCGCTCGCTCGCTCACT
GAGGCCGGGCGACCAAAGGTCGCCCGACGCCCGGGCTTTGCCCGGGCGGCCTCAGTGAGCGAGCGAGCGC
GCAGCTGCCTGCAGGGGCGCCTGATGCGGTATTTTCTCCTTACGCATCTGTGCGGTATTTCACACCGCAT
A
[142 nt withheld, positions 842-983]
C
[141 nt withheld, positions 985-1125]
CCTTTGACGTTGGAGTCCACGTTCTTT
[37 nt withheld, positions 1153-1189]
ACCCTATCTCGGGCTATTCTTTTGATTTATAAGGGATTTTGCCGATTTCGGCCTATTGGTTAAAAAATGA
GCTGATTTAACAAAAATTTAACGCGAATTTTAACAAAATATTAACGTTTACAATTTTATGGTGCACTCTC
AGTACAATCTGCTCTGATGCCGCATAGTTAAGCCAGCCCCGACACCCGCCAACACCCGCTGACGCGCCCT
GACGGGCTTGTCTGCTCCCGGCATCCGCTTACAGACAAGCTGTGACCGTCTCCGGGAGCTGCATGTGTCA
GAGGTTTTCACCGTCATCACCGAAACGCGCGAGACGAAAGGGCCTCGTGATACGCCTATTTTTATAGGTT
AATGTCATGATAATAATGGTTTCTTAGACGTCAGGTGGCACTTTTCGGGGAAATGTGCGCGGAACCCCTA
TTTGTTTATTTTTCTAAATACATTCAAATATGTATCCGCTCATGAGACAATAACCCTGATAAATGCTTCA
ATAATATTGAAAAAGGAAGAGTATGAGTATTCAACATTTCCGTGTCGCCCTTATTCCCTTTTTTGCGGCA
TTTTGCCTTCCTGTTTTTGCTCACCCAGAAACGCTGGTGAAAGTAAAAGATGCTGAAGATCAGTTGGGTG
CACGAGTGGGTTACATCGAACTGGATCTCAACAGCGGTAAGATCCTTGAGAGTTTTCGCCCCGAAGAACG
TTTTCCAATGATGAGCACTTTTAAAGTTCTGCTATGTGGCGCGGTATTATCCCGTATTGACGCCGGGCAA
GAGCAACTCGGTCGCCGCATACACTATTCTCAGAATGACTTGGTTGAGTACTCACCAGTCACAGAAAAGC
ATCTTACGGATGGCATGACAGTAAGAGAATTATGCAGTGCTGCCATAACCATGAGTGATAACACTGCGGC
CAACTTACTTCTGACAACGATCGGAGGACCGAAGGAGCTAACCGCTTTTTTGCACAACATGGGGGATCAT
GTAACTCGCCTTGATCGTTGGGAACCGGAGCTGAATGAAGCCATACCAAACGACGAGCGTGACACCACGA
TGCCTGTAGCAATGGCAACAACGTTGCGCAAACTATTAACTGGCGAACTACTTACTCTAGCTTCCCGGCA
ACAATTAATAGACTGGATGGAGGCGGATAAAGTTGCAGGACCACTTCTGCGCTCGGCCCTTCCGGCTGGC
TGGTTTATTGCTGATAAATCTGGAGCCGGTGAGCGTGGAAGCCGCGGTATCATTGCAGCACTGGGGCCAG
ATGGTAAGCCCTCCCGTATCGTAGTTATCTACACGACGGGGAGTCAGGCAACTATGGATGAACGAAATAG
ACAGATCGCTGAGATAGGTGCCTCACTGATTAAGCATTGGTAACTGTCAGACCAAGTTTACTCATATATA
CTTTAGATTGATTTAAAACTTCATTTTTAATTTAAAAGGATCTAGGTGAAGATCCTTTTTGATAATCTCA
TGACCAAAATCCCTTAACGTGAGTTTTCGTTCCACTGAGCGTCAGACCCCGTAGAAAAGATCAAAGGATC
TTCTTGAGATCCTTTTTTTCTGCGCGTAATCTGCTGCTTGCAAACAAAAAAACCACCGCTACCAGCGGTG
GTTTGTTTGCCGGATCAAGAGCTACCAACTCTTTTTCCGAAGGTAACTGGCTTCAGCAGAGCGCAGATAC
CAAATACTGTCCTTCTAGTGTAGCCGTAGTTAGGCCACCACTTCAAGAACTCTGTAGCACCGCCTACATA
CCTCGCTCTGCTAATCCTGTTACCAGTGGCTGCTGCCAGTGGCGATAAGTCGTGTCTTACCGGGTTGGAC
TCAAGACGATAGTTACCGGATAAGGCGCAGCGGTCGGGCTGAACGGGGGGTTCGTGCACACAGCCCAGCT
TGGAGCGAACGACCTACACCGAACTGAGATACCTACAGCGTGAGCTATGAGAAAGCGCCACGCTTCCCGA
AGGGAGAAAGGCGGACAGGTATCCGGTAAGCGGCAGGGTCGGAACAGGAGAGCGCACGAGGGAGCTTCCA
GGGGGAAACGCCTGGTATCTTTATAGTCCTGTCGGGTTTCGCCACCTCTGACTTGAGCGTCGATTTTTGT
GATGCTCGTCAGGGGGGCGGAGCCTATGGAAAAACGCCAGCAACGCGGCCTTTTTACGGTTCCTGGCCTT
TTGCTGGCCTTTTGCTCACATGT
