>Addgene plasmid #71930 | pAC1430-pX-sgRNA-15xPBSc | addgene partial sequence | sequence record 136760 | hU6-F 5'-GAGGGCCTATTTCCCATGATT-3'
TTAGAGAGATAATTGGAATTAATTTGACTGTAAACACAAAGATATTAGTACAAAATACGTGACGTAGAAA
GTAATAATTTCTTGGGTAGTTTGCAGTTTTAAAATTATGTTTTAAAATGGACTATCATATGCTTACCGTA
ACTTGAAAGTATTTCGATTTCTTGGCTTTATATATCTTGTGGAAAGGACGAAACACCGGGTCTTCGAGAA
GACCTGTTTAAGAGCTATGCTGGAAACAGCATAGCAAGTTTAAATAAGGCTAGTCCGTTATCAACTTGAA
AAAGTGGCACCGAGTCGGTGCCAATTGGGTCTCCAGATTTGATGTAGCCTTGATGTAGCCTTGATGTAGC
CTTGATGTAGCCTTGATGTAAGATTTGATGTAGCCTTGATGTAGCCTTGATGTAGCCTTGATGTAGCCTT
GATGTAAGATTTGATGTAGCCTTGATGTAGCCTTGATGTAGCCTTGATGTAGCCTTGATGTAAGATCTTT
TTTTGTTTTAGAGCTAGAAATAGCAAGTTAAAATAAGGCTAGTCCGTAGCGCGTGCGCCAATTCTGCAGA
CAAATGGCGGCGCGCCGCGGCCGCAGGAACCCCTAGTGATGGAGTTGGCCACTCCCTCTCTGCGCGC
