>Addgene plasmid #71930 | pAC1430-pX-sgRNA-15xPBSc | addgene partial sequence | sequence record 136929 | pK03-R 5'-TTAATGCGCCGCTACAGGGCG-3'
AATACCGCACAGATGCGTAAGGAGAAAATACCGCATCAGGCGCCCCTGCAGGCAGCTGCGCGCT
